Addgene plasmid #250063: pGEX-epsilon-14-3-3
Purpose: Bacterial expression of epsilon 14-3-3
Depositing lab: Mark Bedford. Depositing organization: University of Texas MD Anderson Cancer Center. Publication: PRMT5 C-terminal Phosphorylation Modulates a 14-3-3/PDZ Interaction Switch. Espejo AB, Gao G, Black K, Gayatri S, Veland N, Kim J, Chen T, Sudol M, Walker C, Bedford MT. J Biol Chem. 2017 Feb 10;292(6):2255-2265. doi: 10.1074/jbc.M116.760330. Epub 2016 Dec 28. PubMed 28031468.
Backbone
  Vector backbone: pGEX-4T-1
  Backbone size w/o insert (bp): 4900
  Vector type: Bacterial Expression
Growth in bacteria
  Bacterial resistance: Ampicillin, 100 μg/mL
  Growth temperature: 37°C
  Growth strain: DH5alpha
  Copy number: High Copy
Gene/Insert
  Gene/Insert name: Epsilon
  Species: H. sapiens (human)
  Insert size (bp): 777
  Mutation: None
  Entrez Gene: YWHAE (a.k.a. 14-3-3E, HEL2, KCIP-1, MDCR, MDS)
  Cloning method: Restriction Enzyme; 5′ cloning site Unknown (unknown if destroyed)
Terms and licenses: Academic/Nonprofit Terms; Industry Terms: Not Available to Industry
Depositor comments: NCBI identifier: NP_006752
How to cite: pGEX-epsilon-14-3-3 was a gift from Mark Bedford (Addgene plasmid # 250063 ; http://n2t.net/addgene:250063 ; RRID:Addgene_250063)
