[The description below was written by a language model from this plasmid's Addgene catalogue record and pLannotate feature annotations shown in this document.]
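Description:
pGEX-epsilon-14-3-3 is a bacterial expression plasmid built on the pGEX-4T-1 backbone for producing human 14-3-3 epsilon (YWHAE) in E. coli as a glutathione S-transferase fusion. The sequenced plasmid is about 5.7 kb, consistent with the roughly 4.9 kb backbone plus the 777 bp insert. It is propagated through a ColE1/pMB1-type origin, listed as high copy, and selected with ampicillin via the β-lactamase gene under its own promoter. Short fragments annotated as RSF ori, bom, rop and yciV appear to be partial sequence matches within the backbone rather than functional modules.

The expression cassette consists of the tac promoter, a strong trp/lac hybrid, followed by a lac operator, the Schistosoma japonicum GST coding sequence, and then the YWHAE open reading frame a short distance downstream on the same strand, which places GST at the N-terminus of the fusion. A plasmid-borne lacI gene with its own promoter supplies lac repressor, keeping the tac promoter off until it is induced with IPTG. A lac promoter/operator and lacZα fragment lying downstream of lacI are also annotated. The annotation tool matched the insert to the chicken 14-3-3 epsilon entry, but the catalogue record lists the species as human with no mutations; the discrepancy probably reflects how highly conserved this protein is. The cloning sites are not recorded.

14-3-3 proteins are adapters that bind phosphoserine or phosphothreonine motifs in many partners. The GST tag allows the fusion to be purified on glutathione resin, making it suitable for pull-down or binding assays. The associated publication concerns a phosphorylation-dependent interaction switch between 14-3-3 and PDZ proteins at the C-terminus of PRMT5.
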