Features (pLannotate 1.2.2; 18 found; start..end, strand, type, name):
      1..124     +  rep_origin     RSF ori (fragment): Plasmids containing the RSF 1030 origin of replication can be propagated in E. coli cells that contain additional plasmids with compatible origins.
    129..180     -  misc_feature   bom (fragment): basis of mobility region from pBR322
    187..264     +  promoter       lacI promoter: lacI
    265..1347    +  CDS            lacI: lac repressor; lacI; The lac repressor binds to the lac operator to inhibit transcription in E. coli. This inhibition can be relieved by adding lactose or isopropyl-β-D-thiogalactopyranoside (IPTG).
   1360..1381    +  protein_bind   CAP binding site: CAP binding activates transcription in the presence of cAMP. E. coli catabolite activator protein
   1396..1426    +  promoter       lac promoter: promoter for the E. coli lac operon
   1434..1450    +  protein_bind   lac operator: The lac repressor binds to the lac operator to inhibit transcription in E. coli. This inhibition can be relieved by adding lactose or isopropyl-β-D-thiogalactopyranoside (IPTG). lac repressor encoded by lacI
   1470..1643    +  CDS            lacZα: LacZα fragment of β-galactosidase; lacZ fragment
   1907..2023    -  CDS            yciV (fragment): RNAAM_ECOLI - Also known as trpH From Escherichia coli (strain K12).
   2099..2127    +  promoter       tac promoter: strong E. coli promoter; hybrid between the trp and lac UV5 promoters
   2135..2151    +  protein_bind   lac operator: The lac repressor binds to the lac operator to inhibit transcription in E. coli. This inhibition can be relieved by adding lactose or isopropyl-β-D-thiogalactopyranoside (IPTG). lac repressor encoded by lacI
   2174..2827    +  CDS            GST26_SCHJA: Experimental evidence at protein level: Swiss-Prot protein existence level 1. GST isoenzymes appear to play a central role in the parasite detoxification system. Other functions are also suspected including a role in increasing the solubility of haematin in the parasite gut. From Schistosoma japonicum (Blood fluke).
   2852..3616    +  CDS            YWHAE: 1433E_CHICK - Experimental evidence at protein level: Swiss-Prot protein existence level 1. Adapter protein implicated in the regulation of a large spectrum of both general and specialized signaling pathways. Binds to a large number of partners, usually by recognition of a phosphoserine or phosphothreonine motif. Binding generally results in the modulation of the activity of the binding partner. From Gallus gallus (Chicken).
   3649..3688    +  CDS            rop (fragment): Rop protein, which maintains plasmids at low copy number; rop
   3790..3830    +  misc_feature   bom (fragment): basis of mobility region from pBR322
   3935..4039    +  promoter       AmpR promoter: bla
   4040..4900    +  CDS            AmpR: β-lactamase; bla; confers resistance to ampicillin, carbenicillin, and related antibiotics
   5071..5659    +  rep_origin     ori: high-copy-number ColE1/pMB1/pBR322/pUC origin of replication
>Addgene plasmid #250063 | pGEX-epsilon-14-3-3 | addgene full sequence | sequence record 498080 | Addgene NGS Result
ATGTTCTTTCCTGCGTTATCCCCTGATTCTGTGGATAACCGTATTACCGCCTTTGAGTGAGCTGATACCG
CTCGCCGCAGCCGAACGACCGAGCGCAGCGAGTCAGTGAGCGAGGAAGCGGAAGAGCGCCTGATGCGGTA
TTTTCTCCTTACGCATCTGTGCGGTATTTCACACCGCATAAATTCCGACACCATCGAATGGCGCAAAACC
TTTCGCGGTATGGCATGATAGCGCCCGGAAGAGAGTCAATTCAGGGTGGTGAATGTGAAACCAGTAACGT
TATACGATGTCGCAGAGTATGCCGGTGTCTCTTATCAGACCGTTTCCCGCGTGGTGAACCAGGCCAGCCA
CGTTTCTGCGAAAACGCGGGAAAAAGTGGAAGCGGCGATGGCGGAGCTGAATTACATTCCCAACCGCGTG
GCACAACAACTGGCGGGCAAACAGTCGTTGCTGATTGGCGTTGCCACCTCCAGTCTGGCCCTGCACGCGC
CGTCGCAAATTGTCGCGGCGATTAAATCTCGCGCCGATCAACTGGGTGCCAGCGTGGTGGTGTCGATGGT
AGAACGAAGCGGCGTCGAAGCCTGTAAAGCGGCGGTGCACAATCTTCTCGCGCAACGCGTCAGTGGGCTG
ATCATTAACTATCCGCTGGATGACCAGGATGCCATTGCTGTGGAAGCTGCCTGCACTAATGTTCCGGCGT
TATTTCTTGATGTCTCTGACCAGACACCCATCAACAGTATTATTTTCTCCCATGAAGACGGTACGCGACT
GGGCGTGGAGCATCTGGTCGCATTGGGTCACCAGCAAATCGCGCTGTTAGCGGGCCCATTAAGTTCTGTC
TCGGCGCGTCTGCGTCTGGCTGGCTGGCATAAATATCTCACTCGCAATCAAATTCAGCCGATAGCGGAAC
GGGAAGGCGACTGGAGTGCCATGTCCGGTTTTCAACAAACCATGCAAATGCTGAATGAGGGCATCGTTCC
CACTGCGATGCTGGTTGCCAACGATCAGATGGCGCTGGGCGCAATGCGCGCCATTACCGAGTCCGGGCTG
CGCGTTGGTGCGGATATCTCGGTAGTGGGATACGACGATACCGAAGACAGCTCATGTTATATCCCGCCGT
TAACCACCATCAAACAGGATTTTCGCCTGCTGGGGCAAACCAGCGTGGACCGCTTGCTGCAACTCTCTCA
GGGCCAGGCGGTGAAGGGCAATCAGCTGTTGCCCGTCTCACTGGTGAAAAGAAAAACCACCCTGGCGCCC
AATACGCAAACCGCCTCTCCCCGCGCGTTGGCCGATTCATTAATGCAGCTGGCACGACAGGTTTCCCGAC
TGGAAAGCGGGCAGTGAGCGCAACGCAATTAATGTAAGTTAGCTCACTCATTAGGCACCCCAGGCTTTAC
ACTTTATGCTTCCGGCTCGTATGTTGTGTGGAATTGTGAGCGGATAACAATTTCACACAGGAAACAGCTA
TGACCATGATTACGGATTCACTGGCCGTCGTTTTACAACGTCGTGACTGGGAAAACCCTGGCGTTACCCA
ACTTAATCGCCTTGCAGCACATCCCCCTTTCGCCAGCTGGCGTAATAGCGAAGAGGCCCGCACCGATCGC
CCTTCCCAACAGTTGCGCAGCCTGAATGGCGAATGGCGCTTTGCCTGGTTTCCGGCACCAGAAGCGGTGC
CGGAAAGCTGGCTGGAGTGCGATCTTCCTGAGGCCGATACTGTCGTCGTCCCCTCAAACTGGCAGATGCA
CGGTTACGATGCGCCCATCTACACCAACGTGACCTATCCCATTACGGTCAATCCGCCGTTTGTTCCCACG
GAGAATCCGACGGGTTGTTACTCGCTCACATTTAATGTTGATGAAAGCTGGCTACAGGAAGGCCAGACGC
GAATTATTTTTGATGGCGTTGGAATTAGCTTATCGACTGCACGGTGCACCAATGCTTCTGGCGTCAGGCA
GCCATCGGAAGCTGTGGTATGGCTGTGCAGGTCGTAAATCACTGCATAATTCGTGTCGCTCAAGGCGCAC
TCCCGTTCTGGATAATGTTTTTTGCGCCGACATCATAACGGTTCTGGCAAATATTCTGAAATGAGCTGTT
GACAATTAATCATCGGCTCGTATAATGTGTGGAATTGTGAGCGGATAACAATTTCACACAGGAAACAGTA
TTCATGTCCCCTATACTAGGTTATTGGAAAATTAAGGGCCTTGTGCAACCCACTCGACTTCTTTTGGAAT
ATCTTGAAGAAAAATATGAAGAGCATTTGTATGAGCGCGATGAAGGTGATAAATGGCGAAACAAAAAGTT
TGAATTGGGTTTGGAGTTTCCCAATCTTCCTTATTATATTGATGGTGATGTTAAATTAACACAGTCTATG
GCCATCATACGTTATATAGCTGACAAGCACAACATGTTGGGTGGTTGTCCAAAAGAGCGTGCAGAGATTT
CAATGCTTGAAGGAGCGGTTTTGGATATTAGATACGGTGTTTCGAGAATTGCATATAGTAAAGACTTTGA
AACTCTCAAAGTTGATTTTCTTAGCAAGCTACCTGAAATGCTGAAAATGTTCGAAGATCGTTTATGTCAT
AAAACATATTTAAATGGTGATCATGTAACCCATCCTGACTTCATGTTGTATGACGCTCTTGATGTTGTTT
TATACATGGACCCAATGTGCCTGGATGCGTTCCCAAAATTAGTTTGTTTTAAAAAACGTATTGAAGCTAT
CCCACAAATTGATAAGTACTTGAAATCCAGCAAGTATATAGCATGGCCTTTGCAGGGCTGGCAAGCCACG
TTTGGTGGTGGCGACCATCCTCCAAAATCGGATCTGGTTCCGCGTGGATCCATGGATGACCGCGAAGACC
TGGTTTACCAGGCGAAACTGGCGGAACAGGCTGAGCGTTACGACGAAATGGTGGAGTCTATGAAAAAAGT
TGCGGGTATGGACGTTGAACTGACCGTGGAGGAGCGTAACCTGCTGTCTGTGGCGTACAAGAACGTTATC
GGTGCGCGTCGTGCTTCTTGGCGTATCATCTCTTCCATCGAGCAGAAAGAAGAGAACAAGGGTGGTGAGG
ATAAACTGAAGATGATCCGTGAATACCGTCAGATGGTTGAAACCGAGCTGAAACTGATTTGTTGCGACAT
TCTGGACGTGCTGGACAAACATCTGATCCCGGCAGCTAACACTGGTGAGAGCAAAGTGTTTTACTACAAA
ATGAAAGGTGACTACCACCGTTACCTGGCAGAGTTCGCGACCGGTAACGACCGTAAGGAAGCGGCTGAAA
ACTCTCTGGTTGCATACAAAGCTGCTTCTGATATCGCAATGACCGAACTGCCGCCGACCCACCCGATCCG
CCTGGGTCTGGCTCTGAACTTCTCTGTTTTCTACTACGAAATCCTGAACTCTCCGGACCGTGCGTGCCGT
CTGGCAAAAGCGGCGTTCGATGACGCGATTGCGGAACTGGACACCCTGTCTGAAGAATCTTACAAAGACT
CTACCCTGATCATGCAGCTGCTGCGTGACAACCTGACCCTGTGGACTAGCGACATGCAGGGTGATGGCGA
AGAACAGAACAAAGAGGCACTGCAGGATGTTGAGGACGAAAACCAGCTCGAGCGGCCGCATCGTGACTGA
CTGACGATCTGCCTCGCGCGTTTCGGTGATGACGGTGAAAACCTCTGACACATGCAGCTCCCGGAGACGG
TCACAGCTTGTCTGTAAGCGGATGCCGGGAGCAGACAAGCCCGTCAGGGCGCGTCAGCGGGTGTTGGCGG
GTGTCGGGGCGCAGCCATGACCCAGTCACGTAGCGATAGCGGAGTGTATAATTCTTGAAGACGAAAGGGC
CTCGTGATACGCCTATTTTTATAGGTTAATGTCATGATAATAATGGTTTCTTAGACGTCAGGTGGCACTT
TTCGGGGAAATGTGCGCGGAACCCCTATTTGTTTATTTTTCTAAATACATTCAAATATGTATCCGCTCAT
GAGACAATAACCCTGATAAATGCTTCAATAATATTGAAAAAGGAAGAGTATGAGTATTCAACATTTCCGT
GTCGCCCTTATTCCCTTTTTTGCGGCATTTTGCCTTCCTGTTTTTGCTCACCCAGAAACGCTGGTGAAAG
TAAAAGATGCTGAAGATCAGTTGGGTGCACGAGTGGGTTACATCGAACTGGATCTCAACAGCGGTAAGAT
CCTTGAGAGTTTTCGCCCCGAAGAACGTTTTCCAATGATGAGCACTTTTAAAGTTCTGCTATGTGGCGCG
GTATTATCCCGTGTTGACGCCGGGCAAGAGCAACTCGGTCGCCGCATACACTATTCTCAGAATGACTTGG
TTGAGTACTCACCAGTCACAGAAAAGCATCTTACGGATGGCATGACAGTAAGAGAATTATGCAGTGCTGC
CATAACCATGAGTGATAACACTGCGGCCAACTTACTTCTGACAACGATCGGAGGACCGAAGGAGCTAACC
GCTTTTTTGCACAACATGGGGGATCATGTAACTCGCCTTGATCGTTGGGAACCGGAGCTGAATGAAGCCA
TACCAAACGACGAGCGTGACACCACGATGCCTGCAGCAATGGCAACAACGTTGCGCAAACTATTAACTGG
CGAACTACTTACTCTAGCTTCCCGGCAACAATTAATAGACTGGATGGAGGCGGATAAAGTTGCAGGACCA
CTTCTGCGCTCGGCCCTTCCGGCTGGCTGGTTTATTGCTGATAAATCTGGAGCCGGTGAGCGTGGGTCTC
GCGGTATCATTGCAGCACTGGGGCCAGATGGTAAGCCCTCCCGTATCGTAGTTATCTACACGACGGGGAG
TCAGGCAACTATGGATGAACGAAATAGACAGATCGCTGAGATAGGTGCCTCACTGATTAAGCATTGGTAA
CTGTCAGACCAAGTTTACTCATATATACTTTAGATTGATTTAAAACTTCATTTTTAATTTAAAAGGATCT
AGGTGAAGATCCTTTTTGATAATCTCATGACCAAAATCCCTTAACGTGAGTTTTCGTTCCACTGAGCGTC
AGACCCCGTAGAAAAGATCAAAGGATCTTCTTGAGATCCTTTTTTTCTGCGCGTAATCTGCTGCTTGCAA
ACAAAAAAACCACCGCTACCAGCGGTGGTTTGTTTGCCGGATCAAGAGCTACCAACTCTTTTTCCGAAGG
TAACTGGCTTCAGCAGAGCGCAGATACCAAATACTGTCCTTCTAGTGTAGCCGTAGTTAGGCCACCACTT
CAAGAACTCTGTAGCACCGCCTACATACCTCGCTCTGCTAATCCTGTTACCAGTGGCTGCTGCCAGTGGC
GATAAGTCGTGTCTTACCGGGTTGGACTCAAGACGATAGTTACCGGATAAGGCGCAGCGGTCGGGCTGAA
CGGGGGGTTCGTGCACACAGCCCAGCTTGGAGCGAACGACCTACACCGAACTGAGATACCTACAGCGTGA
GCTATGAGAAAGCGCCACGCTTCCCGAAGGGAGAAAGGCGGACAGGTATCCGGTAAGCGGCAGGGTCGGA
ACAGGAGAGCGCACGAGGGAGCTTCCAGGGGGAAACGCCTGGTATCTTTATAGTCCTGTCGGGTTTCGCC
ACCTCTGACTTGAGCGTCGATTTTTGTGATGCTCGTCAGGGGGGCGGAGCCTATGGAAAAACGCCAGCAA
CGCGGCCTTTTTACGGTTCCTGGCCTTTTGCTGGCCTTTTGCTCAC
